>Addgene plasmid #220605 | pAAV-CAG-fDIO-OFF-ArgiNLS-AausFP1 | addgene full sequence | sequence record 441217 | Addgene NGS Result
CCTGCAGGCAGCTGCGCGCTCGCTCGCTCACTGAGGCCGCCCGGGCGTCGGGCGACCTTTGGTCGCCCGG
CCTCAGTGAGCGAGCGAGCGCGCAGAGAGGGAGTGGCCAACTCCATCACTAGGGGTTCCTGCGGCCGCAC
GCGTAACACTAGTTATTAATAGTAATCAATTACGGGGTCATTAGTTCATAGCCCATATATGGAGTTCCGC
GTTACATAACTTACGGTAAATGGCCCGCCTGGCTGACCGCCCAACGACCCCCGCCCATTGACGTCAATAA
TGACGTATGTTCCCATAGTAACGCCAATAGGGACTTTCCATTGACGTCAATGGGTGGAGTATTTACGGTA
AACTGCCCACTTGGCAGTACATCAAGTGTATCATATGCCAAGTACGCCCCCTATTGACGTCAATGACGGT
AAATGGCCCGCCTGGCATTATGCCCAGTACATGACCTTATGGGACTTTCCTACTTGGCAGTACATCTACG
TATTAGTCATCGCTATTACCATGGTCGAGGTGAGCCCCACGTTCTGCTTCACTCTCCCCATCTCCCCCCC
CTCCCCACCCCCAATTTTGTATTTATTTATTTTTTAATTATTTTGTGCAGCGATGGGGGCGGGGGGGGGG
GGGGGGCGCGCGCCAGGCGGGGCGGGGCGGGGCGAGGGGCGGGGCGGGGCGAGGCGGAGAGGTGCGGCGG
CAGCCAATCAGAGCGGCGCGCTCCGAAAGTTTCCTTTTATGGCGAGGCGGCGGCGGCGGCGGCCCTATAA
AAAGCGAAGCGCGCGGCGGGCGGGAGTCGCTGCGCGCTGCCTTCGCCCCGTGCCCCGCTCCGCCGCCGCC
TCGCGCCGCCCGCCCCGGCTCTGACTGACCGCGTTACTCCCACAGGTGAGCGGGCGGGACGGCCCTTCTC
CTCCGGGCTGTAATTAGCGCTTGGTTTAATGACGGCTTGTTTCTTTTCTGTGGCTGCGTGAAAGCCTTGA
GGGGCTCCGGGAGCGCCGGCAGGAAGGAAATGGGCGGGGAGGGCCTTCGTGCGTCGCCGCGCCGCCGTCC
CCTTCTCCCTCTCCAGCCTCGGGGCTGTCCGCGGGGGGACGGCTGCCTTCGGGGGGGACGGGGCAGGGCG
GGGTTCGGCTTCTGGCGTGTGACCGGCGGCTCTAGAGCCTCTGCTAACCATGTTCATGCCTTCTTCTTTT
TCCTACAGCTCCTGGGCAACGTGCTGGTTATTGTGCTGTCTCATCATTTTGGCAAAGAATTGCGGCCCAA
CGGTACCGGATCCTCTAGAGTCGACTCCGGAGAAGTTCCTATTCTCTAGAAAGTATAGGAACTTCGCAGA
ATGGTAGCTGGATTGTAGCTGCTATTAGCAATATGAAACCTCTTAGAAGTTCCTATTCTTCAAAAGGTAT
AGGAACTTCGGCGCGCCGCCACCATGAAAAGGGTGGCTCCCCAGAAGCAGATGAGCATAGCAAAGAAAAA
GAAGGTGAGAAGGCGGCGGCGCCGTCGAACGGGATCCCCTGTGGCCACCATGTCTTATGGCGCCCTGCTG
TTCCGCGAGAAGATCCCCTATGTGGTGGAAATGGAAGGCGACGTGGAAGGCATGAAGTTCAGCGTCAGAG
GCAAAGGACACGGCGACGCCAATACCGGAAAGATCGAGGCCAGCTTCATCTGCACAACCGGCGAACTGCC
TGTGCCTTGGAGCAGCATCCTGACCACAGTGACATACGGCGCCCAGTGCTTCGCCAAGTATCCCAACGAC
ATCAAGGACTACCCCAAGAGCGCCATGCCTGAGGGCTACGTGCAAGAGAGAACCATCACCTTCGAGAACG
ACGGCGTGTACAAGACCAGAGCCGAAGTGACCTACGAGAAGGGCTCCGTGTACAACAGAGTGACCCTGAA
CGGCAGCGGCTTCAAGAAAGGCGGCAACATCCTGGGCAAGAAACTTGAGTTCAACTACAACCCGCACTGC
ATCTACGTGCTGCCCGACGTGCAGAACAACGGCATCAAGTGCTACATCAACATTGTGCACGACGTGATCG
GCGGAGGCCAGATCATTGCTGCTCACCAGCAGCTGAATACCCCTCTCGGAGGTGGCCCCGTGGACATCCC
TCACTATCACCACATTCAGGCCCACACCATCCTGAGCAAGGACCCTAAAGAAACCCGGGACCACATGAAC
GTGGTGGAAGTGTTCAGAGCCATCGACTGCAAGACCGCCTACGCCTAAGCTAGCGAAGTTCCTATACTTT
CTAGAGAATAGGAACTTCTTGCCTTAACCCAGAAATTATCACTGTTATTCTTTAGAATGGTGCAAAGAGA
AGTTCCTATACCTTTTGAAGAATAGGAACTTCGAATTCGATATCAAGCTTATCGATAATCAACCTCTGGA
TTACAAAATTTGTGAAAGATTGACTGGTATTCTTAACTATGTTGCTCCTTTTACGCTATGTGGATACGCT
GCTTTAATGCCTTTGTATCATGCTATTGCTTCCCGTATGGCTTTCATTTTCTCCTCCTTGTATAAATCCT
GGTTGCTGTCTCTTTATGAGGAGTTGTGGCCCGTTGTCAGGCAACGTGGCGTGGTGTGCACTGTGTTTGC
TGACGCAACCCCCACTGGTTGGGGCATTGCCACCACCTGTCAGCTCCTTTCCGGGACTTTCGCTTTCCCC
CTCCCTATTGCCACGGCGGAACTCATCGCCGCCTGCCTTGCCCGCTGCTGGACAGGGGCTCGGCTGTTGG
GCACTGACAATTCCGTGGTGTTGTCGGGGAAATCATCGTCCTTTCCTTGGCTGCTCGCCTATGTTGCCAC
CTGGATTCTGCGCGGGACGTCCTTCTGCTACGTCCCTTCGGCCCTCAATCCAGCGGACCTTCCTTCCCGC
GGCCTGCTGCCGGCTCTGCGGCCTCTTCCGCGTCTTCGCCTTCGCCCTCAGACGAGTCGGATCTCCCTTT
GGGCCGCCTCCCCGCATCGATACCGAGCGCTGCTCGAGAGATCTACGGGTGGCATCCCTGTGACCCCTCC
CCAGTGCCTCTCCTGGCCCTGGAAGTTGCCACTCCAGTGCCCACCAGCCTTGTCCTAATAAAATTAAGTT
GCATCATTTTGTCTGACTAGGTGTCCTTCTATAATATTATGGGGTGGAGGGGGGTGGTATGGAGCAAGGG
GCAAGTTGGGAAGACAACCTGTAGGGCCTGCGGGGTCTATTGGGAACCAAGCTGGAGTGCAGTGGCACAA
TCTTGGCTCACTGCAATCTCCGCCTCCTGGGTTCAAGCGATTCTCCTGCCTCAGCCTCCCGAGTTGTTGG
GATTCCAGGCATGCATGACCAGGCTCAGCTAATTTTTGTTTTTTTGGTAGAGACGGGGTTTCACCATATT
GGCCAGGCTGGTCTCCAACTCCTAATCTCAGGTGATCTACCCACCTTGGCCTCCCAAATTGCTGGGATTA
CAGGCGTGAACCACTGCTCCCTTCCCTGTCCTTCTGATTTTGTAGGTAACCACGTGCGGACCGAGCGGCC
GCAGGAACCCCTAGTGATGGAGTTGGCCACTCCCTCTCTGCGCGCTCGCTCGCTCACTGAGGCCGGGCGA
CCAAAGGTCGCCCGACGCCCGGGCTTTGCCCGGGCGGCCTCAGTGAGCGAGCGAGCGCGCAGCTGCCTGC
AGGGGCGCCTGATGCGGTATTTTCTCCTTACGCATCTGTGCGGTATTTCACACCGCATA
[95 nt withheld, positions 3700-3794]
T
[46 nt withheld, positions 3796-3841]
C
[141 nt withheld, positions 3843-3983]
CCTTTGACGTTGGAGTCCACGTTCTTT
[37 nt withheld, positions 4011-4047]
ACTCTATCTCGGGCTATTCTTTTGATTTATAAGGGATTTTGCCGATTTCGGTCTATTGGTTAAAAAATGA
GCTGATTTAACAAAAATTTAACGCGAATTTTAACAAAATATTAACGTTTACAATTTTATGGTGCACTCTC
AGTACAATCTGCTCTGATGCCGCATAGTTAAGCCAGCCCCGACACCCGCCAACACCCGCTGACGCGCCCT
GACGGGCTTGTCTGCTCCCGGCATCCGCTTACAGACAAGCTGTGACCGTCTCCGGGAGCTGCATGTGTCA
GAGGTTTTCACCGTCATCACCGAAACGCGCGAGACGAAAGGGCCTCGTGATACGCCTATTTTTATAGGTT
AATGTCATGATAATAATGGTTTCTTAGACGTCAGGTGGCACTTTTCGGGGAAATGTGCGCGGAACCCCTA
TTTGTTTATTTTTCTAAATACATTCAAATATGTATCCGCTCATGAGACAATAACCCTGATAAATGCTTCA
ATAATATTGAAAAAGGAAGAGTATGAGTATTCAACATTTCCGTGTCGCCCTTATTCCCTTTTTTGCGGCA
TTTTGCCTTCCTGTTTTTGCTCACCCAGAAACGCTGGTGAAAGTAAAAGATGCTGAAGATCAGTTGGGTG
CACGAGTGGGTTACATCGAACTGGATCTCAACAGCGGTAAGATCCTTGAGAGTTTTCGCCCCGAAGAACG
TTTTCCAATGATGAGCACTTTTAAAGTTCTGCTATGTGGCGCGGTATTATCCCGTATTGACGCCGGGCAA
GAGCAACTCGGTCGCCGCATACACTATTCTCAGAATGACTTGGTTGAGTACTCACCAGTCACAGAAAAGC
ATCTTACGGATGGCATGACAGTAAGAGAATTATGCAGTGCTGCCATAACCATGAGTGATAACACTGCGGC
CAACTTACTTCTGACAACGATCGGAGGACCGAAGGAGCTAACCGCTTTTTTGCACAACATGGGGGATCAT
GTAACTCGCCTTGATCGTTGGGAACCGGAGCTGAATGAAGCCATACCAAACGACGAGCGTGACACCACGA
TGCCTGTAGCAATGGCAACAACGTTGCGCAAACTATTAACTGGCGAACTACTTACTCTAGCTTCCCGGCA
ACAATTAATAGACTGGATGGAGGCGGATAAAGTTGCAGGACCACTTCTGCGCTCGGCCCTTCCGGCTGGC
TGGTTTATTGCTGATAAATCTGGAGCCGGTGAGCGTGGGTCTCGCGGTATCATTGCAGCACTGGGGCCAG
ATGGTAAGCCCTCCCGTATCGTAGTTATCTACACGACGGGGAGTCAGGCAACTATGGATGAACGAAATAG
ACAGATCGCTGAGATAGGTGCCTCACTGATTAAGCATTGGTAACTGTCAGACCAAGTTTACTCATATATA
CTTTAGATTGATTTAAAACTTCATTTTTAATTTAAAAGGATCTAGGTGAAGATCCTTTTTGATAATCTCA
TGACCAAAATCCCTTAACGTGAGTTTTCGTTCCACTGAGCGTCAGACCCCGTAGAAAAGATCAAAGGATC
TTCTTGAGATCCTTTTTTTCTGCGCGTAATCTGCTGCTTGCAAACAAAAAAACCACCGCTACCAGCGGTG
GTTTGTTTGCCGGATCAAGAGCTACCAACTCTTTTTCCGAAGGTAACTGGCTTCAGCAGAGCGCAGATAC
CAAATACTGTTCTTCTAGTGTAGCCGTAGTTAGGCCACCACTTCAAGAACTCTGTAGCACCGCCTACATA
CCTCGCTCTGCTAATCCTGTTACCAGTGGCTGCTGCCAGTGGCGATAAGTCGTGTCTTACCGGGTTGGAC
TCAAGACGATAGTTACCGGATAAGGCGCAGCGGTCGGGCTGAACGGGGGGTTCGTGCACACAGCCCAGCT
TGGAGCGAACGACCTACACCGAACTGAGATACCTACAGCGTGAGCTATGAGAAAGCGCCACGCTTCCCGA
AGGGAGAAAGGCGGACAGGTATCCGGTAAGCGGCAGGGTCGGAACAGGAGAGCGCACGAGGGAGCTTCCA
GGGGGAAACGCCTGGTATCTTTATAGTCCTGTCGGGTTTCGCCACCTCTGACTTGAGCGTCGATTTTTGT
GATGCTCGTCAGGGGGGCGGAGCCTATGGAAAAACGCCAGCAACGCGGCCTTTTTACGGTTCCTGGCCTT
TTGCTGGCCTTTTGCTCACATGT
Features (pLannotate 1.2.2; 24 found; start..end, strand, type, name):
     12..39      +  repeat_region  AAV2 ITR (fragment): inverted terminal repeat of adeno-associated virus serotype 2 inverted
     68..95      +  repeat_region  AAV2 ITR (fragment): inverted terminal repeat of adeno-associated virus serotype 2 inverted
    210..513     +  enhancer       CMV enhancer: human cytomegalovirus immediate early enhancer
    515..792     +  promoter       chicken β-actin promoter: No description available
    793..928     +  intron         hybrid intron (fragment): hybrid between chicken β-actin (CBA) and minute virus of mice (MMV) introns (Gray et al., 2011)
    993..1198    +  intron         chimeric intron (fragment): chimera between introns from chicken β-actin and rabbit β-globin
   1196..1258    +  CDS            HBB (fragment): HBB_LEPEU - Experimental evidence at protein level: Swiss-Prot protein existence level 1. Involved in oxygen transport from the lung to the various peripheral tissues. From Lepus europaeus (European hare).
   1268..1285    +  misc_feature   MCS (fragment): pUC18/19 multiple cloning site
   1292..1325    +  protein_bind   FRT (minimal): supports FLP-mediated excision but not integration (Turan and Bode, 2011) FLP recombinase from the Saccharomyces cerevisiae 2μ plasmid
   1326..1375    -  intron         β-globin intron (fragment): internally truncated intron from human β-globin
   1520..2215    +  CDS            AausFP1: AausFP1 is a basic (constitutively fluorescent) green fluorescent protein published in 2019, derived from Aequorea australis. It has low acid sensitivity.
   2225..2258    -  protein_bind   FRT (minimal): supports FLP-mediated excision but not integration (Turan and Bode, 2011) FLP recombinase from the Saccharomyces cerevisiae 2μ plasmid
   2259..2309    -  intron         β-globin intron (fragment): internally truncated intron from human β-globin
   2343..2367    +  misc_feature   MCS (fragment): pBluescript multiple cloning site
   2367..2955    +  misc_feature   WPRE: woodchuck hepatitis virus posttranscriptional regulatory element
   2987..3463    +  polyA_signal   hGH poly(A) signal: human growth hormone polyadenylation signal
   3503..3643    +  repeat_region  AAV2 ITR: inverted terminal repeat of adeno-associated virus serotype 2 inverted
   3648..3699    -  misc_feature   bom (fragment): basis of mobility region from pBR322
   3718..4173    +  rep_origin     f1 ori (sequence partly withheld): f1 bacteriophage origin of replication; arrow indicates direction of (+) strand synthesis
   4174..4223    -  misc_feature   bom (fragment): basis of mobility region from pBR322
   4325..4360    -  CDS            rop (fragment): Rop protein, which maintains plasmids at low copy number; rop
   4455..4559    +  promoter       AmpR promoter: bla
   4560..5420    +  CDS            AmpR: β-lactamase; bla; confers resistance to ampicillin, carbenicillin, and related antibiotics
   5591..6179    +  rep_origin     ori: high-copy-number ColE1/pMB1/pBR322/pUC origin of replication
