[The description below was written by a language model from this plasmid's Addgene catalogue record and pLannotate feature annotations shown in this document.]
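Description:
pAAV-CAG-fDIO-OFF-ArgiNLS-AausFP1 is an AAV transfer plasmid for mammalian expression, built on the pAAV-CAG-fDIO-mNeonGreen backbone. It is propagated in E. coli as a high-copy plasmid through a ColE1/pUC-type origin and selected with ampicillin (AmpR under its own bla promoter). An f1 phage origin is also present. AAV2 inverted terminal repeats flank the expression cassette so that it can be packaged into recombinant AAV particles. The 3′ ITR is annotated in full, whereas the 5′ ITR is detected only as short fragments in the sequencing result. The recommended recombination-deficient growth strain is consistent with the need to keep these repeats stable.

The payload is driven by the CAG promoter, which combines the CMV enhancer, the chicken β-actin promoter and a chimeric intron. It encodes AausFP1, a bright green fluorescent protein from Aequorea australis, fused at its N terminus to ArgiNLS, an arginine-rich nuclear localization signal. Confining fluorescence to the nucleus makes individual labelled cells easier to separate during image segmentation. The coding sequence was inserted between NheI and AscI sites and sits between oppositely oriented FRT sites. The annotation shows one minimal FRT on each side. An fDIO design normally also uses a second, heterotypic pair, but these are not annotated here. AausFP1 is annotated in the sense orientation relative to the promoter, which fits the "OFF" designation. On that reading the reporter is expressed by default, and Flp recombinase inverts the cassette to switch it off, although the record describes the plasmid only as giving Flp-dependent expression. A WPRE and the human growth hormone polyadenylation signal follow the cassette to enhance transcript stability and processing. The construct is suited to intersectional labelling and single-cell counting in tissue.
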