Addgene plasmid #220605: pAAV-CAG-fDIO-OFF-ArgiNLS-AausFP1
Purpose: Flp-dependent expression of a single-cell discriminating version of AausFP1 fluorescent protein.
Depositing lab: Sam Golden. Depositing organization: University of Washington. Publication: An arginine-rich nuclear localization signal (ArgiNLS) strategy for streamlined image segmentation of single cells. Szelenyi ER, Navarrete JS, Murry AD, Zhang Y, Girven KS, Kuo L, Cline MM, Bernstein MX, Burdyniuk M, Bowler B, Goodwin NL, Juarez B, Zweifel LS, Golden SA. Proc Natl Acad Sci U S A. 2024 Aug 6;121(32):e2320250121. doi: 10.1073/pnas.2320250121. Epub 2024 Jul 29. PubMed 39074275.
Backbone
  Vector backbone: pAAV-CAG-fDIO-mNeonGreen
  Backbone manufacturer: Viviana Gradinaru (Addgene plasmid # 99133)
  Vector type: Mammalian Expression, AAV
Growth in bacteria
  Bacterial resistance: Ampicillin, 100 μg/mL
  Growth temperature: 37°C
  Growth strain: NEB Stable
  Copy number: High Copy
Gene/Insert
  Gene/Insert name: AausFP1
  Species: Other
  Promoter: CAG
  Tag / fusion protein: ArgiNLS (N terminal on insert)
  Cloning method: Restriction Enzyme; 5′ cloning site NheI (not destroyed); 3′ cloning site AscI (not destroyed)
Terms and licenses: Academic/Nonprofit Terms; Industry Terms: Not Available to Industry
Depositor comments: The ArgiNLS system was conceptualized and developed by Eric Szelenyi. Please visit https://pubmed.ncbi.nlm.nih.gov/38045271/ for bioRxiv preprint.
How to cite: pAAV-CAG-fDIO-OFF-ArgiNLS-AausFP1 was a gift from Sam Golden (Addgene plasmid # 220605 ; http://n2t.net/addgene:220605 ; RRID:Addgene_220605)
